Addgene plasmid #244996: EGFP Munc13-4
Purpose: Distribution and localization of human wild-type Munc13-4 in cells
Depositing lab: Thomas Martin. Depositing organization: University of Wisconsin, Madison.
Backbone
  Vector backbone: C1
  Vector type: Mammalian Expression
Growth in bacteria
  Bacterial resistance: Kanamycin, 50 μg/mL
  Growth temperature: 37°C
  Growth strain: DH5alpha
  Copy number: High Copy
Gene/Insert
  Gene/Insert name: UNC13D
  Species: H. sapiens (human)
  Entrez Gene: UNC13D (a.k.a. FHL3, HLH3, HPLH3, Munc13-4)
  Tag / fusion protein: EGFP (N terminal on insert)
  Cloning method: Restriction Enzyme; 5′ cloning site Unknown (unknown if destroyed)
Terms and licenses: Academic/Nonprofit Terms; Industry Terms: Not Available to Industry
How to cite: EGFP Munc13-4 was a gift from Thomas Martin (Addgene plasmid # 244996 ; http://n2t.net/addgene:244996 ; RRID:Addgene_244996)
