[The description below was written by a language model from this plasmid's Addgene catalogue record and pLannotate feature annotations shown in this document.]
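Description:
EGFP Munc13-4 is a mammalian expression plasmid of about 8 kb built on a "C1"-type backbone, in which the fluorescent protein sits upstream of the cloning site so that the insert is expressed as an N-terminally EGFP-tagged fusion. It carries the human UNC13D coding sequence, which encodes Munc13-4. This protein acts in the maturation, docking and priming of cytotoxic granules at the immunological synapse of lymphocytes, and in calcium-dependent secretory lysosome exocytosis in mast cells. The record describes the insert as wild-type. The restriction sites used for cloning are not recorded.

Transcription is driven by the human cytomegalovirus immediate early enhancer and promoter. EGFP is followed by a short remnant of the multiple cloning site, which serves as the linker, then UNC13D, with an SV40 polyadenylation signal terminating the message. A single NeoR/KanR gene (the Tn5 aminoglycoside phosphotransferase) is placed behind tandem bacterial (bla) and SV40 early promoters and ends in an HSV TK poly(A) signal. This arrangement gives kanamycin resistance in E. coli and could allow G418 selection in transfected mammalian cells. A high-copy ColE1/pUC origin supports propagation in bacteria, and an f1 origin is also present. The small annotated fragments of large T antigen, ble and bGH poly(A) are most likely vestigial backbone sequence or annotation matches rather than functional parts, and the terminal CMV enhancer fragment simply reflects where the circular sequence was linearised.

The stated purpose is to visualise the distribution and localisation of wild-type human Munc13-4 in cells through the green fluorescence of the fusion protein.
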