Features (pLannotate 1.2.2; 16 found; start..end, strand, type, name):
      1..304     +  enhancer       CMV enhancer: human cytomegalovirus immediate early enhancer
    305..508     +  promoter       CMV promoter: human cytomegalovirus (CMV) immediate early promoter
    553..1269    +  CDS            EGFP: EGFP is a basic (constitutively fluorescent) green fluorescent protein published in 1996, derived from Aequorea victoria. It is reported to be a rapidly-maturing weak dimer with moderate acid sensitivity.
   1270..1314    +  misc_feature   MCS (fragment): multiple cloning site
   1315..4584    +  CDS            UNC13D: UN13D_HUMAN - Experimental evidence at protein level: Swiss-Prot protein existence level 1. Plays a role in cytotoxic granule exocytosis in lymphocytes. Required for both granule maturation and granule docking and priming at the immunologic synapse. Regulates assembly of recycling and late endosomal structures, leading to the formation of an endosomal exocytic compartment that fuses with perforin-containing granules at the immunologic synapse and licences them for exocytosis. Regulates Ca(2+)- dependent secretory lysosome exocytosis in mast cells. From Homo sapiens (Human).
   4610..4694    +  CDS            large T antigen (fragment): large T antigen from SV40 (simian virus 40)
   4717..4838    +  polyA_signal   SV40 poly(A) signal: SV40 polyadenylation signal
   4872..5300    -  rep_origin     f1 ori (sequence partly withheld): f1 bacteriophage origin of replication; arrow indicates direction of (+) strand synthesis
   5327..5431    +  promoter       AmpR promoter: bla
   5433..5790    +  promoter       SV40 promoter: SV40 enhancer and early promoter
   5825..6619    +  CDS            NeoR/KanR: aminoglycoside phosphotransferase from Tn5; aph(3')-II (or nptII); confers resistance to neomycin, kanamycin, and G418 (Geneticin®)
   6640..6792    +  CDS            ble (fragment): BLE_KLEPN - Experimental evidence at protein level: Swiss-Prot protein existence level 1. Binding protein with a strong affinity to the bleomycin family of antibiotics. Binds to CL990; an antimitotic-antibiotic compound. From Klebsiella pneumoniae.
   6851..6898    +  polyA_signal   HSV TK poly(A) signal: herpes simplex virus thymidine kinase polyadenylation signal (Cole and Stacy, 1985)
   6989..7005    -  polyA_signal   bGH poly(A) signal (fragment): bovine growth hormone polyadenylation signal
   7227..7815    +  rep_origin     ori: high-copy-number ColE1/pMB1/pBR322/pUC origin of replication
   7930..7989    +  enhancer       CMV enhancer (fragment): human cytomegalovirus immediate early enhancer
>Addgene plasmid #244996 | EGFP Munc13-4 | addgene full sequence | sequence record 488315 | Addgene NGS Result
CGTTACATAACTTACGGTAAATGGCCCGCCTGGCTGACCGCCCAACGACCCCCGCCCATTGACGTCAATA
ATGACGTATGTTCCCATAGTAACGCCAATAGGGACTTTCCATTGACGTCAATGGGTGGAGTATTTACGGT
AAACTGCCCACTTGGCAGTACATCAAGTGTATCATATGCCAAGTACGCCCCCTATTGACGTCAATGACGG
TAAATGGCCCGCCTGGCATTATGCCCAGTACATGACCTTATGGGACTTTCCTACTTGGCAGTACATCTAC
GTATTAGTCATCGCTATTACCATGGTGATGCGGTTTTGGCAGTACATCAATGGGCGTGGATAGCGGTTTG
ACTCACGGGGATTTCCAAGTCTCCACCCCATTGACGTCAATGGGAGTTTGTTTTGGCACCAAAATCAACG
GGACTTTCCAAAATGTCGTAACAACTCCGCCCCATTGACGCAAATGGGCGGTAGGCGTGTACGGTGGGAG
GTCTATATAAGCAGAGCTGGTTTAGTGAACCGTCAGATCCGCTAGCGCTACCGGTCGCCACCATGGTGAG
CAAGGGCGAGGAGCTGTTCACCGGGGTGGTGCCCATCCTGGTCGAGCTGGACGGCGACGTAAACGGCCAC
AAGTTCAGCGTGTCCGGCGAGGGCGAGGGCGATGCCACCTACGGCAAGCTGACCCTGAAGTTCATCTGCA
CCACCGGCAAGCTGCCCGTGCCCTGGCCCACCCTCGTGACCACCCTGACCTACGGCGTGCAGTGCTTCAG
CCGCTACCCCGACCACATGAAGCAGCACGACTTCTTCAAGTCCGCCATGCCCGAAGGCTACGTCCAGGAG
CGCACCATCTTCTTCAAGGACGACGGCAACTACAAGACCCGCGCCGAGGTGAAGTTCGAGGGCGACACCC
TGGTGAACCGCATCGAGCTGAAGGGCATCGACTTCAAGGAGGACGGCAACATCCTGGGGCACAAGCTGGA
GTACAACTACAACAGCCACAACGTCTATATCATGGCCGACAAGCAGAAGAACGGCATCAAGGTGAACTTC
AAGATCCGCCACAACATCGAGGACGGCAGCGTGCAGCTCGCCGACCACTACCAGCAGAACACCCCCATCG
GCGACGGCCCCGTGCTGCTGCCCGACAACCACTACCTGAGCACCCAGTCCGCCCTGAGCAAAGACCCCAA
CGAGAAGCGCGATCACATGGTCCTGCTGGAGTTCGTGACCGCCGCCGGGATCACTCTCGGCATGGACGAG
CTGTACAAGTCCGGACTCAGATCTCGAGCTCAAGCTTCGAATTCTGCAGTCGACATGGCGACACTCCTCT
CCCATCCGCAGCAGCGCCCTCCCTTCTTGCGCCAGGCCATCAAGATAAGGCGCCGCAGAGTCAGAGATCT
ACAGGATCCCCCGCCCCAAATGGCCCCGGAGATCCAGCCTCCATCCCACCACTTCTCCCCCGAGCAGCGG
GCCCTGCTCTACGAGGACGCACTCTACACTGTCTTGCACCGCCTGGGTCATCCTGAGCCCAACCATGTGA
CGGAGGCCTCTGAGCTGCTGCGATACCTGCAGGAGGCCTTCCACGTGGAGCCCGAGGAGCACCAGCAGAC
ACTGCAGCGGGTCAGGGAGCTTGAGAAGCCAATATTTTGTCTGAAGGCAACAGTGAAACAGGCCAAGGGC
ATTCTGGGCAAAGATGTCAGTGGGTTCAGCGACCCCTACTGCCTGCTGGGCATTGAGCAGGGGGTAGGTG
TGCCAGGGGGCAGCCCCGGGTCCCGGCATCGGCAGAAGGCTGTGGTGAGGCACACCATCCCCGAGGAGGA
GACCCACCGCACGCAGGTCATCACCCAGACACTCAACCCCGTCTGGGACGAGACCTTCATCCTGGAGTTT
GAGGACATCACCAATGCGAGCTTTCATCTGGACATGTGGGACCTGGACACTGTGGAGTCTGTCCGACAGA
AGCTTGGGGAGCTCACGGATCTGCATGGGCTTCGCAGGATCTTTAAAGAGGCCCGGAAGGACAAAGGCCA
GGACGACTTTCTGGGGAACGTGGTTCTGAGGCTGCAGGACCTGCGCTGCCGAGAGGACCAGTGGTACCCC
CTGGAACCCCGCACTGAGACCTACCCAGACCGAGGCCAGTGCCACCTCCAGTTCCAACTCATCCATAAGC
GGAGAGCCACTTCGGCCAGCCGCTCGCAGCCCAGCTACACCGTGCACCTCCACCTCCTGCAGCAGCTTGT
GTCCCACGAGGTCACCCAGCACGAGGCGGGAAGCACCTCCTGGGACGGGTCGCTGAGTCCCCAGGCTGCC
ACCGTCCTCTTTCTGCACGCCACACAGAAGGACCTATCCGACTTCCACCAGTCCATGGCGCAGTGGCTGG
CCTACAGCCGCCTCTACCAGAGCCTGGAGTTCCCCAGCAGCTGCCTCCTGCACCCCATCACCAGCATCGA
GTACCAGTGGATCCAGGGTCGGCTCAAGGCAGAACAGCAGGAGGAGCTGGCCGCCTCATTCAGCTCCCTG
CTGACCTACGGCCTCTCCCTCATCCGGAGGTTCCGCTCTGTCTTCCCCCTCTCTGTCTCGGACTCCCCAG
CCCGGCTGCAGTCTCTTCTCAGGGTCCTGGTACAGATGTGCAAGATGAAGGCCTTTGGAGAACTGTGCCC
CAACACCGCCCCATTGCCCCAGCTGGTGACTGAGGCCCTGCAGACTGGCACCACTGAATGGTTCCACCTG
AAGCAGCAGCACCATCAACCCATGGTGCAGGGCATCCCGGAGGCAGGCAAGGCCTTGCTGGGCCTGGTAC
AGGATGTCATTGGCGACCTGCACCAGTGCCAGCGCACATGGGACAAGATCTTCCACAATACCCTCAAGAT
CCACCTCTTCTCCATGGCTTTCCGGGAGCTGCAGTGGCTGGTGGCCAAGCGGGTGCAGGACCACACGACG
GTTGTGGGTGATGTAGTGTCCCCAGAGATGGGCGAGAGTCTGTTCCAGCTCTACATCAGCCTCAAGGAGC
TCTGCCAGCTGCGCATGAGCTCCTCAGAGAGGGATGGAGTCCTGGCCCTGGATAATTTCCACCGCTGGTT
CCAGCCGGCCATCCCCTCCTGGCTGCAGAAGACGTACAACGAGGCCCTGGCGCGGGTGCAGCGCGCTGTG
CAGATGGATGAGCTGGTGCCCCTGGGTGAACTGACCAAGCACAGCACATCAGCGGTGGATCTATCCACCT
GCTTTGCCCAGATCAGCCACACTGCCCGGCAGCTGGACTGGCCAGACCCAGAGGAGGCCTTCATGATTAC
CGTCAAGTTTGTGGAGGACACCTGTCGCCTGGCCCTGGTGTACTGCAGCCTTATAAAGGCCCGGGCCCGC
GAGCTCTCTTCAGGCCAGAAGGACCAAGGCCAGGCAGCCAACATGCTGTGTGTGGTGGTGAATGACATGG
AGCAGCTGCGGCTGGTGATCGGCAAGTTGCCCGCCCAGCTGGCATGGGAGGCCCTGGAGCAGCGGGTAGG
GGCCGTGCTGGAGCAGGGGCAGCTGCAGAACACGCTGCATGCCCAGCTGCAGAGCGCGCTGGCCGGGCTG
GGCCATGAGATCCGCACTGGCGTCCGCACCCTGGCCGAGCAGTTGGAGGTGGGCATCGCCAAGCACATCC
AGAAACTGGTGGGCGTCAGGGAGTCTGTCCTGCCTGAGGATGCCATTCTGCCCCTGATGAAGTTCCTGGA
GGTGGAGCTTTGCTACATGAACACCAACTTGGTGCAGGAAAACTTCAGCAGCCTCCTGACCCTGCTCTGG
ACCCACACACTCACAGTGCTGGTGGAGGCGGCCGCCTCCCAGCGCAGCTCATCCCTGGCTTCCAACAGGC
TGAAGATTGCCCTGCAGAACCTGGAGATCTGCTTCCACGCTGAGGGCTGTGGCCTGCCACCCGAGGCCCT
GCACACTGCCACCTTCCAGGCTCTGCAGAGGGACCTGGAGCTGCAGGCGGCCTCCAGCCGGGAACTCATC
CGGAAGTACTTCTGCAGCCGAATCCAGCAGCAGGCAGAAACCACCTCTGAGGAGCTGGGGGCTGTGACAG
TCAAGGCCTCCTACCGCGCCTCTGAGCAGAAGCTGCGTGTGGAGCTGCTCAGCGCCTCCAGCCTGCTGCC
CCTGGACTCCAATGGCTCCAGCGACCCCTTTGTCCAGCTGACCTTGGAGCCCAGGCATGAGTTCCCTGAG
CTGGCCGCCCGGGAGACCCAGAAGCACAAGAAGGACCTTCACCCATTGTTTGATGAGACCTTTGAATTCC
TGGTGCCTGCTGAGCCGTGCCGCAAGGCTGGGGCATGCCTCCTGCTCACCGTGCTGGACTACGACACGCT
GGGGGCCGACGACCTGGAAGGCGAGGCCTTCCTGCCGCTGCGTGAGGTGCCCGGGCTGAGTGGCTCTGAG
GAGCCTGGTGAGGTGCCTCAGACCCGCCTGCCCCTCACGTACCCCGCACCCAACGGGGACCCAATCCTGC
AGCTGCTGGAGGGCCGGAAGGGTGACCGAGAGGCCCAGGTCTTTGTGAGGCTGCGGCGGCACCGGGCCAA
GCAGGCCTCCCAGCATGCCTTGCGGCCGGCACCGTAGGGATCCACCGGATCTAGATAACTGATCATAATC
AGCCATACCACATTTGTAGAGGTTTTACTTGCTTTAAAAAACCTCCCACACCTCCCCCTGAACCTGAAAC
ATAAAATGAATGCAATTGTTGTTGTTAACTTGTTTATTGCAGCTTATAATGGTTACAAATAAAGCAATAG
CATCACAAATTTCACAAATAAAGCATTTTTTTCACTGCATTCTAGTTGTGGTTTGTCCAAACTCATCAAT
GTATCTTAACGCGTAAATTGTAAGCGTTAATATTTTGTTAAAATTCGCGTTAAATTTTTGTTAAATCAGC
TCATTTTTTAACCAATAGGCCGAAATCGGCAAAATCCCTTATAAATCAAAAGAATAGACCGAGATAGGGT
[37 nt withheld, positions 4971-5007]
AAAGAACGTGGACTCCAACGTCAAAGG
[49 nt withheld, positions 5035-5083]
T
[91 nt withheld, positions 5085-5175]
G
[124 nt withheld, positions 5177-5300]
CAGGTGGCACTTTTCGGGGAAATGTGCGCGGAACCCCTATTTGTTTATTTTTCTAAATACATTCAAATAT
GTATCCGCTCATGAGACAATAACCCTGATAAATGCTTCAATAATATTGAAAAAGGAAGAGTCCTGAGGCG
GAAAGAACCAGCTGTGGAATGTGTGTCAGTTAGGGTGTGGAAAGTCCCCAGGCTCCCCAGCAGGCAGAAG
TATGCAAAGCATGCATCTCAATTAGTCAGCAACCAGGTGTGGAAAGTCCCCAGGCTCCCCAGCAGGCAGA
AGTATGCAAAGCATGCATCTCAATTAGTCAGCAACCATAGTCCCGCCCCTAACTCCGCCCATCCCGCCCC
TAACTCCGCCCAGTTCCGCCCATTCTCCGCCCCATGGCTGACTAATTTTTTTTATTTATGCAGAGGCCGA
GGCCGCCTCGGCCTCTGAGCTATTCCAGAAGTAGTGAGGAGGCTTTTTTGGAGGCCTAGGCTTTTGCAAA
GATCGATCAAGAGACAGGATGAGGATCGTTTCGCATGATTGAACAAGATGGATTGCACGCAGGTTCTCCG
GCCGCTTGGGTGGAGAGGCTATTCGGCTATGACTGGGCACAACAGACAATCGGCTGCTCTGATGCCGCCG
TGTTCCGGCTGTCAGCGCAGGGGCGCCCGGTTCTTTTTGTCAAGACCGACCTGTCCGGTGCCCTGAATGA
ACTGCAAGACGAGGCAGCGCGGCTATCGTGGCTGGCCACGACGGGCGTTCCTTGCGCAGCTGTGCTCGAC
GTTGTCACTGAAGCGGGAAGGGACTGGCTGCTATTGGGCGAAGTGCCGGGGCAGGATCTCCTGTCATCTC
ACCTTGCTCCTGCCGAGAAAGTATCCATCATGGCTGATGCAATGCGGCGGCTGCATACGCTTGATCCGGC
TACCTGCCCATTCGACCACCAAGCGAAACATCGCATCGAGCGAGCACGTACTCGGATGGAAGCCGGTCTT
GTCGATCAGGATGATCTGGACGAAGAGCATCAGGGGCTCGCGCCAGCCGAACTGTTCGCCAGGCTCAAGG
CGAGCATGCCCGACGGCGAGGATCTCGTCGTGACCCATGGCGATGCCTGCTTGCCGAATATCATGGTGGA
AAATGGCCGCTTTTCTGGATTCATCGACTGTGGCCGGCTGGGTGTGGCGGACCGCTATCAGGACATAGCG
TTGGCTACCCGTGATATTGCTGAAGAGCTTGGCGGCGAATGGGCTGACCGCTTCCTCGTGCTTTACGGTA
TCGCCGCTCCCGATTCGCAGCGCATCGCCTTCTATCGCCTTCTTGACGAGTTCTTCTGAGCGGGACTCTG
GGGTTCGAAATGACCGACCAAGCGACGCCCAACCTGCCATCACGAGATTTCGATTCCACCGCCGCCTTCT
ATGAAAGGTTGGGCTTCGGAATCGTTTTCCGGGACGCCGGCTGGATGATCCTCCAGCGCGGGGATCTCAT
GCTGGAGTTCTTCGCCCACCCTAGGGGGAGGCTAACTGAAACACGGAAGGAGACAATACCGGAAGGAACC
CGCGCTATGACGGCAATAAAAAGACAGAATAAAACGCACGGTGTTGGGTCGTTTGTTCATAAACGCGGGG
TTCGGTCCCAGGGCTGGCACTCTGTCGATACCCCACCGAGACCCCATTGGGGCCAATACGCCCGCGTTTC
TTCCTTTTCCCCACCCCACCCCCCAAGTTCGGGTGAAGGCCCAGGGCTCGCAGCCAACGTCGGGGCGGCA
GGCCCTGCCATAGCCTCAGGTTACTCATATATACTTTAGATTGATTTAAAACTTCATTTTTAATTTAAAA
GGATCTAGGTGAAGATCCTTTTTGATAATCTCATGACCAAAATCCCTTAACGTGAGTTTTCGTTCCACTG
AGCGTCAGACCCCGTAGAAAAGATCAAAGGATCTTCTTGAGATCCTTTTTTTCTGCGCGTAATCTGCTGC
TTGCAAACAAAAAAACCACCGCTACCAGCGGTGGTTTGTTTGCCGGATCAAGAGCTACCAACTCTTTTTC
CGAAGGTAACTGGCTTCAGCAGAGCGCAGATACCAAATACTGTTCTTCTAGTGTAGCCGTAGTTAGGCCA
CCACTTCAAGAACTCTGTAGCACCGCCTACATACCTCGCTCTGCTAATCCTGTTACCAGTGGCTGCTGCC
AGTGGCGATAAGTCGTGTCTTACCGGGTTGGACTCAAGACGATAGTTACCGGATAAGGCGCAGCGGTCGG
GCTGAACGGGGGGTTCGTGCACACAGCCCAGCTTGGAGCGAACGACCTACACCGAACTGAGATACCTACA
GCGTGAGCTATGAGAAAGCGCCACGCTTCCCGAAGGGAGAAAGGCGGACAGGTATCCGGTAAGCGGCAGG
GTCGGAACAGGAGAGCGCACGAGGGAGCTTCCAGGGGGAAACGCCTGGTATCTTTATAGTCCTGTCGGGT
TTCGCCACCTCTGACTTGAGCGTCGATTTTTGTGATGCTCGTCAGGGGGGCGGAGCCTATGGAAAAACGC
CAGCAACGCGGCCTTTTTACGGTTCCTGGCCTTTTGCTGGCCTTTTGCTCACATGTTCTTTCCTGCGTTA
TCCCCTGATTCTGTGGATAACCGTATTACCGCCATGCATTAGTTATTAATAGTAATCAATTACGGGGTCA
TTAGTTCATAGCCCATATATGGAGTTCCG
