>Addgene plasmid #244996 | EGFP Munc13-4 | depositor partial sequence | sequence record 482117 | EGFP Munc13-4 sequence 1057 bps
CCACGGACNCNGGCAGGACGAGCTGTACAGTCCGGACTCAGATCTCGAGCTCAAGCTTCGAATTCTGCAG
TCGACGGTACCGCGGGCCCGGGATCCACCGGATCTAGATAACTGATCATAATCAGCCATACCACATTTGT
AGAGGTTTTACTTGCTTTAAAAAACCTCCCACACCTCCCCCTGAACCTGAAACATAAAATGAATGCAATT
GTTGTTGTTAACTTGTTTATTGCAGCTTATAATGGTTACAAATAAAGCAATAGCATCACAAATTTCACAA
ATAAAGCATTTTTTTCACTGCATTCTAGTTGTGGTTTGTCCAAACTCATCAATGTATCTTAACGCGTAAA
TTGTAAGCGTTAATATTTTGTTAAAATTCGCGTTAAATTTTTGTTAAATCAGCTCATTTTTTAACCAATA
GGCCGAAATCGGCAAAATCCCTTATAAATCAAAAGAATAGACCGAGATAGGGT
[37 nt withheld, positions 474-510]
AAAGAACGTGGACTCCAACGTCAAAGG
[49 nt withheld, positions 538-586]
T
[91 nt withheld, positions 588-678]
G
[124 nt withheld, positions 680-803]
CAGGTGGCACTTTTCGGGGAAATGTGCGCGGAACCCCTATTTGTTTATTTTTCTAAATACATTCAAATAT
GTATCCGCTCATGAGACAATAACCCTGATAAATGCTTCAATAATATTGAAAAAGGAAGAGTCCTGAGGCG
GAAAGAACCAGCTGTGGAATGGGTGTCAGTTAGGGGNGNGGAAAGTCCCCAGGCTCCCCAGCAGGCAGAA
GTATGCAANGCANGCATCTCNANTNAGTCAGCACCNATAGTCCN
